>Addgene plasmid #232792 | pETDuet-larA-strep-larB | addgene full sequence | sequence record 462862 | Addgene NGS Result
AAAAAAACCACCGCTACCAGCGGTGGTTTGTTTGCCGGATCAAGAGCTACCAACTCTTTTTCCGAAGGTA
ACTGGCTTCAGCAGAGCGCAGATACCAAATACTGTCCTTCTAGTGTAGCCGTAGTTAGGCCACCACTTCA
AGAACTCTGTAGCACCGCCTACATACCTCGCTCTGCTAATCCTGTTACCAGTGGCTGCTGCCAGTGGCGA
TAAGTCGTGTCTTACCGGGTTGGACTCAAGACGATAGTTACCGGATAAGGCGCAGCGGTCGGGCTGAACG
GGGGGTTCGTGCACACAGCCCAGCTTGGAGCGAACGACCTACACCGAACTGAGATACCTACAGCGTGAGC
TATGAGAAAGCGCCACGCTTCCCGAAGGGAGAAAGGCGGACAGGTATCCGGTAAGCGGCAGGGTCGGAAC
AGGAGAGCGCACGAGGGAGCTTCCAGGGGGAAACGCCTGGTATCTTTATAGTCCTGTCGGGTTTCGCCAC
CTCTGACTTGAGCGTCGATTTTTGTGATGCTCGTCAGGGGGGCGGAGCCTATGGAAAAACGCCAGCAACG
CGGCCTTTTTACGGTTCCTGGCCTTTTGCTGGCCTTTTGCTCACATGTTCTTTCCTGCGTTATCCCCTGA
TTCTGTGGATAACCGTATTACCGCCTTTGAGTGAGCTGATACCGCTCGCCGCAGCCGAACGACCGAGCGC
AGCGAGTCAGTGAGCGAGGAAGCGGAAGAGCGCCTGATGCGGTATTTTCTCCTTACGCATCTGTGCGGTA
TTTCACACCGCAATGGTGCACTCTCAGTACAATCTGCTCTGATGCCGCATAGTTAAGCCAGTATACACTC
CGCTATCGCTACGTGACTGGGTCATGGCTGCGCCCCGACACCCGCCAACACCCGCTGACGCGCCCTGACG
GGCTTGTCTGCTCCCGGCATCCGCTTACAGACAAGCTGTGACCGTCTCCGGGAGCTGCATGTGTCAGAGG
TTTTCACCGTCATCACCGAAACGCGCGAGGCAGCTGCGGTAAAGCTCATCAGCGTGGTCGTGAAGCGATT
CACAGATGTCTGCCTGTTCATCCGCGTCCAGCTCGTTGAGTTTCTCCAGAAGCGTTAATGTCTGGCTTCT
GATAAAGCGGGCCATGTTAAGGGCGGTTTTTTCCTGTTTGGTCACTGATGCCTCCGTGTAAGGGGGATTT
CTGTTCATGGGGGTAATGATACCGATGAAACGAGAGAGGATGCTCACGATACGGGTTACTGATGATGAAC
ATGCCCGGTTACTGGAACGTTGTGAGGGTAAACAACTGGCGGTATGGATGCGGCGGGACCAGAGAAAAAT
CACTCAGGGTCAATGCCAGCGCTTCGTTAATACAGATGTAGGTGTTCCACAGGGTAGCCAGCAGCATCCT
GCGATGCAGATCCGGAACATAATGGTGCAGGGCGCTGACTTCCGCGTTTCCAGACTTTACGAAACACGGA
AACCGAAGACCATTCATGTTGTTGCTCAGGTCGCAGACGTTTTGCAGCAGCAGTCGCTTCACGTTCGCTC
GCGTATCGGTGATTCATTCTGCTAACCAGTAAGGCAACCCCGCCAGCCTAGCCGGGTCCTCAACGACAGG
AGCACGATCATGCTAGTCATGCCCCGCGCCCACCGGAAGGAGCTGACTGGGTTGAAGGCTCTCAAGGGCA
TCGGTCGAGATCCCGGTGCCTAATGAGTGAGCTAACTTACATTAATTGCGTTGCGCTCACTGCCCGCTTT
CCAGTCGGGAAACCTGTCGTGCCAGCTGCATTAATGAATCGGCCAACGCGCGGGGAGAGGCGGTTTGCGT
ATTGGGCGCCAGGGTGGTTTTTCTTTTCACCAGTGAGACGGGCAACAGCTGATTGCCCTTCACCGCCTGG
CCCTGAGAGAGTTGCAGCAAGCGGTCCACGCTGGTTTGCCCCAGCAGGCGAAAATCCTGTTTGATGGTGG
TTAACGGCGGGATATAACATGAGCTGTCTTCGGTATCGTCGTATCCCACTACCGAGATGTCCGCACCAAC
GCGCAGCCCGGACTCGGTAATGGCGCGCATTGCGCCCAGCGCCATCTGATCGTTGGCAACCAGCATCGCA
GTGGGAACGATGCCCTCATTCAGCATTTGCATGGTTTGTTGAAAACCGGACATGGCACTCCAGTCGCCTT
CCCGTTCCGCTATCGGCTGAATTTGATTGCGAGTGAGATATTTATGCCAGCCAGCCAGACGCAGACGCGC
CGAGACAGAACTTAATGGGCCCGCTAACAGCGCGATTTGCTGGTGACCCAATGCGACCAGATGCTCCACG
CCCAGTCGCGTACCGTCTTCATGGGAGAAAATAATACTGTTGATGGGTGTCTGGTCAGAGACATCAAGAA
ATAACGCCGGAACATTAGTGCAGGCAGCTTCCACAGCAATGGCATCCTGGTCATCCAGCGGATAGTTAAT
GATCAGCCCACTGACGCGTTGCGCGAGAAGATTGTGCACCGCCGCTTTACAGGCTTCGACGCCGCTTCGT
TCTACCATCGACACCACCACGCTGGCACCCAGTTGATCGGCGCGAGATTTAATCGCCGCGACAATTTGCG
ACGGCGCGTGCAGGGCCAGACTGGAGGTGGCAACGCCAATCAGCAACGACTGTTTGCCCGCCAGTTGTTG
TGCCACGCGGTTGGGAATGTAATTCAGCTCCGCCATCGCCGCTTCCACTTTTTCCCGCGTTTTCGCAGAA
ACGTGGCTGGCCTGGTTCACCACGCGGGAAACGGTCTGATAAGAGACACCGGCATACTCTGCGACATCGT
ATAACGTTACTGGTTTCACATTCACCACCCTGAATTGACTCTCTTCCGGGCGCTATCATGCCATACCGCG
AAAGGTTTTGCGCCATTCGATGGTGTCCGGGATCTCGACGCTCTCCCTTATGCGACTCCTGCATTAGGAA
GCAGCCCAGTAGTAGGTTGAGGCCGTTGAGCACCGCCGCCGCAAGGAATGGTGCATGCAAGGAGATGGCG
CCCAACAGTCCCCCGGCCACGGGGCCTGCCACCATACCCACGCCGAAACAAGCGCTCATGAGCCCGAAGT
GGCGAGCCCGATCTTCCCCATCGGTGATGTCGGCGATATAGGCGCCAGCAACCGCACCTGTGGCGCCGGT
GATGCCGGCCACGATGCGTCCGGCGTAGAGGATCGAGATCGATCTCGATCCCGCGAAATTAATACGACTC
ACTATAGGGGAATTGTGAGCGGATAACAATTCCCCTCTAGAAATAATTTTGTTTAACTTTAAGAAGGAGA
TATACCATGTCCGTTGCAATTGATTTACCATATGACAAGCGCACAATTACGGCTCAGATTGATGATGAAA
ATTACGCCGGTAAGTTAGTGTCGCAAGCTGCAACATATCATAACAAATTATCGGAACAGGAAACGGTCGA
GAAGTCGCTGGATAATCCAATCGGCTCCGATAAGCTGGAGGAACTTGCTCGTGGGAAGCACAATATTGTG
ATTATTAGTTCTGATCACACGCGCCCAGTTCCTTCACATATTATCACCCCGATCCTATTGCGGCGGTTAC
GGTCAGTGGCGCCCGATGCACGGATTCGGATCCTCGTAGCTACTGGTTTCCATCGGCCATCAACCCACGA
AGAATTGGTGAATAAGTATGGTGAAGACATCGTCAATAACGAAGAAATCGTGATGCATGTCTCAACCGAT
GACAGTAGTATGGTCAAGATTGGCCAATTACCATCTGGCGGCGATTGCATTATTAATAAGGTCGCTGCTG
AAGCAGATTTGCTAATCTCCGAAGGCTTTATCGAATCACATTTCTTTGCTGGTTTTTCAGGTGGTCGGAA
GTCCGTTTTACCTGGGATTGCTTCATACAAGACGATTATGGCGAACCATTCCGGCGAATTTATTAACTCA
CCGAAGGCCCGGACCGGTAATTTAATGCATAATTCGATTCATAAGGATATGGTGTACGCTGCTCGGACCG
CTAAACTTGCCTTTATTATCAATGTTGTTTTAGACGAAGATAAAAAAATCATTGGGTCATTTGCCGGTGA
CATGGAAGCCGCCCATAAAGTGGGCTGTGACTTTGTCAAAGAACTTTCTAGTGTACCAGCCATTGATTGT
GACATTGCGATTTCGACGAATGGTGGTTATCCGCTTGATCAAAATATTTATCAGGCCGTTAAAGGAATGA
CCGCTGCTGAAGCAACAAACAAAGAAGGCGGCACGATTATTATGGTTGCCGGTGCTCGTGATGGTCACGG
TGGTGAAGGGTTTTATCACAACTTAGCTGACGTTGATGATCCTAAGGAATTCCTGGACCAAGCAATCAAC
ACGCCACGGCTTAAAACTATTCCTGACCAATGGACGGCCCAAATCTTTGCTCGAATCTTAGTTCATCATC
ACGTGATTTTTGTGTCAGACCTCGTTGATCCTGATTTGATTACGAATATGCATATGGAACTAGCCAAGAC
GTTAGATGAAGCCATGGAAAAGGCCTACGCACGCGAGGGTCAAGCCGCTAAAGTGACGGTTATTCCTGAT
GGTTTAGGCGTTATTGTGAAGGCTAGCTGGAGTCATCCACAATTTGAGAAGTAGCTTAAGTCGAACAGAA
AGTAATCGTATTGTACACGGCCGCATAATCGAAATTAATACGACTCACTATAGGGGAATTGTGAGCGGAT
AACAATTCCCCATCTTAGTATATTAGTTAAGTATAAGAAGGAGATATACATATGGCAACCACAGCAGAAA
TATTACAACAAGTGGCGGCAGGGCAATTAAGTCCGACGGCGGCTGCCCAACAGTTAGAAGCGGGCAAAAC
AGCGGCATTAGGTTTTGCCAATGTCGATTTAGATCGTCAACGCCGCAATGGCTTTCCGGAGGTCATCTAC
GGTGCTGGTAAGACGGCAACCCAAATTGTGGGTATCGTGCAAGCCTTGTCCCAACAGACGTTGCCGATTT
TAACGACCCGGTTATCCGCAGAAAAATTCGCGGCACTCCAACCAGCGTTACCAACGGCTGTCTATCATGC
CACTGCGCAGTGTATGACGGTCGGGGAACAACCCGCACCGAAAACACCAGGGTACATTGCTGTGGTGACG
GCGGGGACCTCCGATCAACCGGTTGCTGAAGAAGCAGCAGTAACCGCGGAAACTTTTGGCAATCGTGTTG
AACGAGTCTATGACGTGGGTGTTGCGGGAATCCACCGACTGTTTGCCAAGTTGGATGTGATTCGTGGTGC
CCGGGTGGTCATTGTGATTGCGGGCATGGAAGGTGCGCTGGCCAGTGTCGTTGGTGGACTAGTTGATAAG
CCCGTGATTGCAGTGCCGACCAGCGTTGGTTATGGTACTAGTTTTCAAGGTATGACCGCGCTATTGACCA
TGCTCAATAGCTGTGCGTCGGGGATTACCGTTGTCAACATTGATAACGGCTTTGGTGCCGCCTACTCAGC
TAGTATGGTCAATCAAATGTAACCTAGGCTGCTGCCACCGCTGAGCAATAACTAGCATAACCCCTTGGGG
CCTCTAAACGGGTCTTGAGGGGTTTTTTGCTGAAAGGAGGAACTATATCCGGATTGGCGAATGGG
[124 nt withheld, positions 5596-5719]
C
[91 nt withheld, positions 5721-5811]
A
[49 nt withheld, positions 5813-5861]
CCTTTGACGTTGGAGTCCACGTTCTTT
[37 nt withheld, positions 5889-5925]
ACCCTATCTCGGTCTATTCTTTTGATTTATAAGGGATTTTGCCGATTTCGGCCTATTGGTTAAAAAATGA
GCTGATTTAACAAAAATTTAACGCGAATTTTAACAAAATATTAACGTTTACAATTTCTGGCGGCACGATG
GCATGAGATTATCAAAAAGGATCTTCACCTAGATCCTTTTAAATTAAAAATGAAGTTTTAAATCAATCTA
AAGTATATATGAGTAAACTTGGTCTGACAGTTACCAATGCTTAATCAGTGAGGCACCTATCTCAGCGATC
TGTCTATTTCGTTCATCCATAGTTGCCTGACTCCCCGTCGTGTAGATAACTACGATACGGGAGGGCTTAC
CATCTGGCCCCAGTGCTGCAATGATACCGCGAGACCCACGCTCACCGGCTCCAGATTTATCAGCAATAAA
CCAGCCAGCCGGAAGGGCCGAGCGCAGAAGTGGTCCTGCAACTTTATCCGCCTCCATCCAGTCTATTAAT
TGTTGCCGGGAAGCTAGAGTAAGTAGTTCGCCAGTTAATAGTTTGCGCAACGTTGTTGCCATTGCTACAG
GCATCGTGGTGTCACGCTCGTCGTTTGGTATGGCTTCATTCAGCTCCGGTTCCCAACGATCAAGGCGAGT
TACATGATCCCCCATGTTGTGCAAAAAAGCGGTTAGCTCCTTCGGTCCTCCGATCGTTGTCAGAAGTAAG
TTGGCCGCAGTGTTATCACTCATGGTTATGGCAGCACTGCATAATTCTCTTACTGTCATGCCATCCGTAA
GATGCTTTTCTGTGACTGGTGAGTACTCAACCAAGTCATTCTGAGAATAGTGTATGCGGCGACCGAGTTG
CTCTTGCCCGGCGTCAATACGGGATAATACCGCGCCACATAGCAGAACTTTAAAAGTGCTCATCATTGGA
AAACGTTCTTCGGGGCGAAAACTCTCAAGGATCTTACCGCTGTTGAGATCCAGTTCGATGTAACCCACTC
GTGCACCCAACTGATCTTCAGCATCTTTTACTTTCACCAGCGTTTCTGGGTGAGCAAAAACAGGAAGGCA
AAATGCCGCAAAAAAGGGAATAAGGGCGACACGGAAATGTTGAATACTCATACTCTTCCTTTTTCAATCA
TGATTGAAGCATTTATCAGGGTTATTGTCTCATGAGCGGATACATATTTGAATGTATTTAGAAAAATAAA
CAAATAGGTCATGACCAAAATCCCTTAACGTGAGTTTTCGTTCCACTGAGCGTCAGACCCCGTAGAAAAG
ATCAAAGGATCTTCTTGAGATCCTTTTTTTCTGCGCGTAATCTGCTGCTTGCAAAC
Features (pLannotate 1.2.2; 21 found; start..end, strand, type, name):
    733..872     -  misc_feature   bom: basis of mobility region from pBR322
    974..1165    -  CDS            rop: Rop protein, which maintains plasmids at low copy number; rop
   1182..1562    +  CDS            YPB1_ECOLX: Protein predicted: Swiss-Prot protein existence level 4. From Escherichia coli.
   1624..1688    -  CDS            TcR (fragment): tetracycline efflux protein; tet; confers resistance to tetracycline
   1703..1724    -  protein_bind   CAP binding site: CAP binding activates transcription in the presence of cAMP. E. coli catabolite activator protein
   1737..2819    -  CDS            lacI: lac repressor; lacI; The lac repressor binds to the lac operator to inhibit transcription in E. coli. This inhibition can be relieved by adding lactose or isopropyl-β-D-thiogalactopyranoside (IPTG).
   2820..2897    -  promoter       lacI promoter: lacI
   2905..3184    -  CDS            TcR (fragment): tetracycline efflux protein; tet; confers resistance to tetracycline
   3210..3228    +  promoter       T7 promoter: promoter for bacteriophage T7 RNA polymerase
   3229..3253    +  protein_bind   lac operator: The lac repressor binds to the lac operator to inhibit transcription in E. coli. This inhibition can be relieved by adding lactose or isopropyl-β-D-thiogalactopyranoside (IPTG). lac repressor encoded by lacI
   3268..3290    +  RBS            RBS: efficient ribosome binding site from bacteriophage T7 gene 10 (Olins and Rangwala, 1989)
   3303..4571    +  CDS            larA: LARA_LACPL - Experimental evidence at protein level: Swiss-Prot protein existence level 1. Catalyzes the interconversion between the D- and L-isomers of lactate (PubMed:24710389, PubMed:26138974). May act as a rescue enzyme to ensure D-lactate production in physiological conditions where its production by the D-lactate dehydrogenase LdhD is not sufficient (PubMed:16166538). D-Lactate is absolutely required for growth of L.plantarum and is an essential component of the cell wall peptidoglycan in this species, where it is incorporated as the last residue of the muramoyl-pentadepsipeptide peptido
   4656..4674    +  promoter       T7 promoter: promoter for bacteriophage T7 RNA polymerase
   4675..4699    +  protein_bind   lac operator: The lac repressor binds to the lac operator to inhibit transcription in E. coli. This inhibition can be relieved by adding lactose or isopropyl-β-D-thiogalactopyranoside (IPTG). lac repressor encoded by lacI
   4742..5479    +  CDS            larB: LARB_LACPL - Experimental evidence at protein level: Swiss-Prot protein existence level 1. Involved in the biosynthesis of a nickel-pincer cofactor ((SCS)Ni(II) pincer complex). Carboxylates the pyridinium ring of nicotinic acid adenine dinucleotide (NaAD) and cleaves the phosphoanhydride bond to release AMP and generate pyridinium-3,5- biscarboxylic acid mononucleotide (P2CMN) (PubMed:27114550). LarB can hydrolyze NaAD directly or it first forms an adduct with NaAD that releases AMP and reacts with bicarbonate/CO2 to generate P2CMN (PubMed:27114550). Is required for the activation of the lact
   5487..5504    +  CDS            SET1 (fragment): solubility-enhancement tag derived from T7 phage gene 10B
   5512..5559    +  terminator     T7 terminator: transcription terminator for bacteriophage T7 RNA polymerase
   5596..6051    +  rep_origin     f1 ori (sequence partly withheld): f1 bacteriophage origin of replication; arrow indicates direction of (+) strand synthesis
   6166..7026    -  CDS            AmpR: β-lactamase; bla; confers resistance to ampicillin, carbenicillin, and related antibiotics
   7027..7119    -  promoter       AmpR promoter: bla
   7200..547     +  rep_origin     ori (across the origin): high-copy-number ColE1/pMB1/pBR322/pUC origin of replication
