[The description below was written by a language model from this plasmid's Addgene catalogue record and pLannotate feature annotations shown in this document.]
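Description:
pETDuet-larA-strep-larB is a 7,241 bp bacterial co-expression plasmid built on the Novagen pETDuet backbone, designed to produce two Lactiplantibacillus plantarum proteins together in E. coli. It replicates from a ColE1/pBR322-type origin accompanied by the bom mobility region and the rop gene. The catalogue lists the copy number as high, although rop normally moderates copy number. Selection is by ampicillin through the β-lactamase gene and its promoter. An f1 phage origin is also present. The backbone carries lacI under its own promoter, supplying the repressor that controls both expression cassettes. The short tetracycline-resistance fragments are pBR322 remnants rather than working markers.

The payload consists of two tandem T7 promoter/lac operator units in the same orientation. The first, with a T7 gene 10 ribosome binding site, drives larA. This gene encodes lactate racemase, which interconverts D- and L-lactate, and here it carries a C-terminal Strep-tag II for affinity purification. The tag itself is not separately annotated in the feature table, though the annotated larA span is slightly shorter than the stated insert. The second unit drives untagged larB, encoding pyridinium-3,5-biscarboxylic acid mononucleotide synthase. This enzyme carboxylates and hydrolyses nicotinic acid adenine dinucleotide in an early step of nickel-pincer nucleotide cofactor biosynthesis, and that cofactor is needed to activate the racemase. A single T7 terminator follows the second cassette, and the small tag-like fragment annotated after larB appears to be residual vector sequence.

Expression requires a host that supplies T7 RNA polymerase and is inducible with IPTG or lactose. The associated publication concerns nickel-pincer nucleotide cofactor-related enzymes, and the plasmid allows purifiable LarA to be produced alongside LarB in E. coli for such studies.
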