Addgene plasmid #232792: pETDuet-larA-strep-larB
Purpose: Expression of L. plantarum larA-strep and larB genes in E. coli
Depositing lab: Robert Hausinger. Depositing organization: Michigan State University. Publication: Overcoming barriers for investigating nickel-pincer nucleotide cofactor-related enzymes. Nevarez JL, Turmo A, Gatreddi S, Gupta S, Hu J, Hausinger RP. mBio. 2024 Dec 16:e0340424. doi: 10.1128/mbio.03404-24. PubMed 39679682.
Backbone
  Vector backbone: pETDuet
  Backbone manufacturer: Novagen
  Backbone size w/o insert (bp): 5420
  Total vector size (bp): 7241
  Vector type: Bacterial Expression
Growth in bacteria
  Bacterial resistance: Ampicillin, 100 μg/mL
  Growth temperature: 37°C
  Growth strain: DH5alpha
  Copy number: High Copy
Gene/Insert 1
  Gene/Insert name: Lactate racemase (alt name: larA)
  Species: Lactiplantibacillus plantarum
  Insert size (bp): 1275
  GenBank ID: AL935263
  Tag / fusion protein: Strep-tag II (C terminal on insert)
  Cloning method: Ligation Independent Cloning
  Sequencing primers: 5′ CTTTAAGAAGGAGATATACCATGTCCGTTGCAATTGATTTACCATATGACAA; 3′ CCGCAAGCTTGTCGACCTACTTCTCAAATTGTGGATGACTCCAGC
Gene/Insert 2
  Gene/Insert name: Pyridinium-3,5-biscarboxylic acid mononucleotide synthase (alt name: larB)
  Species: Lactiplantibacillus plantarum
  Insert size (bp): 738
  GenBank ID: AL935263
  Cloning method: Ligation Independent Cloning
  Sequencing primers: 5′ GTTAAGTATAAGAAGGAGATATACATATGGCAACCACAGCAGAAATATTACAACAAGTG; 3′ CCAGACTCGAGGGTACCTTACATTTGATTGACCATACTAGCTGAGTAGG
Terms and licenses: Academic/Nonprofit Terms; Industry Terms: Not Available to Industry
How to cite: pETDuet-larA-strep-larB was a gift from Robert Hausinger (Addgene plasmid # 232792 ; http://n2t.net/addgene:232792 ; RRID:Addgene_232792)
